>Addgene plasmid #162642 | pcDNA4/TO-2xStrep-ORF68 R14A/K310A | addgene full sequence | sequence record 320330 | Addgene NGS Result
ACGGATCGGGAGATCTCCCGATCCCCTATGGTGCACTCTCAGTACAATCTGCTCTGATGCCGCATAGTTA
AGCCAGTATCTGCTCCCTGCTTGTGTGTTGGAGGTCGCTGAGTAGTGCGCGAGCAAAATTTAAGCTACAA
CAAGGCAAGGCTTGACCGACAATTGCATGAAGAATCTGCTTAGGGTTAGGCGTTTTGCGCTGCTTCGCGA
TGTACGGGCCAGATATACGCGTTGACATTGATTATTGACTAGTTATTAATAGTAATCAATTACGGGGTCA
TTAGTTCATAGCCCATATATGGAGTTCCGCGTTACATAACTTACGGTAAATGGCCCGCCTGGCTGACCGC
CCAACGACCCCCGCCCATTGACGTCAATAATGACGTATGTTCCCATAGTAACGCCAATAGGGACTTTCCA
TTGACGTCAATGGGTGGAGTATTTACGGTAAACTGCCCACTTGGCAGTACATCAAGTGTATCATATGCCA
AGTACGCCCCCTATTGACGTCAATGACGGTAAATGGCCCGCCTGGCATTATGCCCAGTACATGACCTTAT
GGGACTTTCCTACTTGGCAGTACATCTACGTATTAGTCATCGCTATTACCATGGTGATGCGGTTTTGGCA
GTACATCAATGGGCGTGGATAGCGGTTTGACTCACGGGGATTTCCAAGTCTCCACCCCATTGACGTCAAT
GGGAGTTTGTTTTGGCACCAAAATCAACGGGACTTTCCAAAATGTCGTAACAACTCCGCCCCATTGACGC
AAATGGGCGGTAGGCGTGTACGGTGGGAGGTCTATATAAGCAGAGCTCTCCCTATCAGTGATAGAGATCT
CCCTATCAGTGATAGAGATCGTCGACGAGCTCGTTTAGTGAACCGTCAGATCGCCTGGAGACGCCATCCA
CGCTGTTTTGACCTCCATAGAAGACACCGGGACCGATCCAGCCTCCGGACTCTAGCGTTTAAACTTAAGC
TTACCAATGTGGAGCCACCCCCAGTTCGAGAAGGGCGGCGGCAGCGGCGGCGGCAGCGGCGGCGGCAGCT
GGAGCCACCCCCAGTTCGAGAAGGGGGCGGCCATGTTTGTTCCCTGGCAACTCGGTACAATTACCCGTCA
CGCCGATGAGCTCCAAAAACTACTGGCAGCCTCCCTGCTCCCGGAGCACCCGGAGGAGAGCCTCGGTAAC
CCCATAATGACACAGATTCACCAGTCGCTCCAACCATCTTCCCCCTGCAGGGTCTGTCAGCTCCTATTTT
CTCTGGTCCGCGATTCGTCCACCCCCATGGGTTTCTTCGAGGACTATGCCTGCCTCTGCTTCTTCTGTCT
ATACGCCCCACACTGCTGGACCTCGACCATGGCGGCAGCGGCAGACCTGTGCGAGATCATGCATCTGCAC
TTTCCAGAAGAGGAGGCGACATACGGGCTATTCGGACCGGGTCGCCTTATGGGTATCGACTTGCAGCTGC
ACTTCTTTGTTCAAAAGTGCTTTAAGACCACCGCCGCCGAAAAAATACTGGGAATATCCAACCTGCAATT
TTTAAAATCAGAATTCATCCGGGGCATGCTCACAGGCACCATCACCTGCAACTTCTGCTTCAAAACGTCC
TGGCCCAGGACAGACAAGGAGGAGGCCACCGGCCCCACCCCATGCTGCCAGATTACAGACACCACCACCG
CACCCGCGAGCGGCATACCGGAACTAGCCCGGGCCACATTCTGCGGCGCAAGTCGCCCCACAAAGCCCAG
CCTACTTCCCGCGCTAATAGATATCTGGTCCACGAGCTCAGAGCTCCTTGACGAGCCGCGCCCTCGACTG
ATCGCAAGCGACATGAGTGAACTCAAATCCGTGGTCGCATCCCACGATCCGTTCTTCTCTCCCCCGCTTC
AGGCAGACACCTCCCAGGGTCCATGTCTAATGCACCCAACCCTGGGGCTACGATACAAAAACGGGACTGC
ATCCGTCTGCCTCCTCTGCGAGTGCCTTGCGGCACACCCAGAGGCACCCGCCGCGCTGCAGACCCTTCAG
TGCGAGGTAATGGGCCATATAGAAAACAACGTAAAGCTGGTAGACAGAATTGCCTTTGTGTTGGACAACC
CATTCGCCATGCCATATGTCTCAGATCCGCTACTTAGAGAGCTGATCCGGGGCTGTACCCCACAGGAAAT
TCACAAGCACCTGTTCTGCGACCCGCTGTGCGCCCTCAATGCTAAGGTGGTGTCAGAGGACGTACTATTC
CGCCTGCCCAGGGAGCAGGAGTATAAAAAGCTCAGGGCATCCGCGGCCGCCGGACAGCTCCTCGATGCCA
ACACCCTGTTCGACTGCGAGGTCGTGCAGACTTTGGTCTTTCTCTTTAAGGGTCTCCAAAACGCCAGGGT
GGGGAAAACCACCTCACTAGACATTATTCGGGAGCTAACCGCACAACTAAAAAGACACCGCCTAGACCTG
GCCCACCCCTCACAGACGTCACACTTGTACGCTTAATCGAGTCTAGAGGGCCCGTTTAAACCCGCTGATC
AGCCTCGACTGTGCCTTCTAGTTGCCAGCCATCTGTTGTTTGCCCCTCCCCCGTGCCTTCCTTGACCCTG
GAAGGTGCCACTCCCACTGTCCTTTCCTAATAAAATGAGGAAATTGCATCGCATTGTCTGAGTAGGTGTC
ATTCTATTCTGGGGGGTGGGGTGGGGCAGGACAGCAAGGGGGAGGATTGGGAAGACAATAGCAGGCATGC
TGGGGATGCGGTGGGCTCTATGGCTTCTGAGGCGGAAAGAACCAGCTGGGGCTCTAGGGGGTATCCCC
[124 nt withheld, positions 2799-2922]
C
[91 nt withheld, positions 2924-3014]
A
[49 nt withheld, positions 3016-3064]
CCTTTGACGTTGGAGTCCACGTTCTTT
[37 nt withheld, positions 3092-3128]
ACCCTATCTCGGTCTATTCTTTTGATTTATAAGGGATTTTGCCGATTTCGGCCTATTGGTTAAAAAATGA
GCTGATTTAACAAAAATTTAACGCGAATTAATTCTGTGGAATGTGTGTCAGTTAGGGTGTGGAAAGTCCC
CAGGCTCCCCAGCAGGCAGAAGTATGCAAAGCATGCATCTCAATTAGTCAGCAACCAGGTGTGGAAAGTC
CCCAGGCTCCCCAGCAGGCAGAAGTATGCAAAGCATGCATCTCAATTAGTCAGCAACCATAGTCCCGCCC
CTAACTCCGCCCATCCCGCCCCTAACTCCGCCCAGTTCCGCCCATTCTCCGCCCCATGGCTGACTAATTT
TTTTTATTTATGCAGAGGCCGAGGCCGCCTCTGCCTCTGAGCTATTCCAGAAGTAGTGAGGAGGCTTTTT
TGGAGGCCTAGGCTTTTGCAAAAAGCTCCCGGGAGCTTGTATATCCATTTTCGGATCTGATCAGCACGTG
TTGACAATTAATCATCGGCATAGTATATCGGCATAGTATAATACGACAAGGTGAGGAACTAAACCATGGC
CAAGTTGACCAGTGCCGTTCCGGTGCTCACCGCGCGCGACGTCGCCGGAGCGGTCGAGTTCTGGACCGAC
CGGCTCGGGTTCTCCCGGGACTTCGTGGAGGACGACTTCGCCGGTGTGGTCCGGGACGACGTGACCCTGT
TCATCAGCGCGGTCCAGGACCAGGTGGTGCCGGACAACACCCTGGCCTGGGTGTGGGTGCGCGGCCTGGA
CGAGCTGTACGCCGAGTGGTCGGAGGTCGTGTCCACGAACTTCCGGGACGCCTCCGGGCCGGCCATGACC
GAGATCGGCGAGCAGCCGTGGGGGCGGGAGTTCGCCCTGCGCGACCCGGCCGGCAACTGCGTGCACTTCG
TGGCCGAGGAGCAGGACTGACACGTGCTACGAGATTTCGATTCCACCGCCGCCTTCTATGAAAGGTTGGG
CTTCGGAATCGTTTTCCGGGACGCCGGCTGGATGATCCTCCAGCGCGGGGATCTCATGCTGGAGTTCTTC
GCCCACCCCAACTTGTTTATTGCAGCTTATAATGGTTACAAATAAAGCAATAGCATCACAAATTTCACAA
ATAAAGCATTTTTTTCACTGCATTCTAGTTGTGGTTTGTCCAAACTCATCAATGTATCTTATCATGTCTG
TATACCGTCGACCTCTAGCTAGAGCTTGGCGTAATCATGGTCATAGCTGTTTCCTGTGTGAAATTGTTAT
CCGCTCACAATTCCACACAACATACGAGCCGGAAGCATAAAGTGTAAAGCCTGGGGTGCCTAATGAGTGA
GCTAACTCACATTAATTGCGTTGCGCTCACTGCCCGCTTTCCAGTCGGGAAACCTGTCGTGCCAGCTGCA
TTAATGAATCGGCCAACGCGCGGGGAGAGGCGGTTTGCGTATTGGGCGCTCTTCCGCTTCCTCGCTCACT
GACTCGCTGCGCTCGGTCGTTCGGCTGCGGCGAGCGGTATCAGCTCACTCAAAGGCGGTAATACGGTTAT
CCACAGAATCAGGGGATAACGCAGGAAAGAACATGTGAGCAAAAGGCCAGCAAAAGGCCAGGAACCGTAA
AAAGGCCGCGTTGCTGGCGTTTTTCCATAGGCTCCGCCCCCCTGACGAGCATCACAAAAATCGACGCTCA
AGTCAGAGGTGGCGAAACCCGACAGGACTATAAAGATACCAGGCGTTTCCCCCTGGAAGCTCCCTCGTGC
GCTCTCCTGTTCCGACCCTGCCGCTTACCGGATACCTGTCCGCCTTTCTCCCTTCGGGAAGCGTGGCGCT
TTCTCATAGCTCACGCTGTAGGTATCTCAGTTCGGTGTAGGTCGTTCGCTCCAAGCTGGGCTGTGTGCAC
GAACCCCCCGTTCAGCCCGACCGCTGCGCCTTATCCGGTAACTATCGTCTTGAGTCCAACCCGGTAAGAC
ACGACTTATCGCCACTGGCAGCAGCCACTGGTAACAGGATTAGCAGAGCGAGGTATGTAGGCGGTGCTAC
AGAGTTCTTGAAGTGGTGGCCTAACTACGGCTACACTAGAAGAACAGTATTTGGTATCTGCGCTCTGCTG
AAGCCAGTTACCTTCGGAAAAAGAGTTGGTAGCTCTTGATCCGGCAAACAAACCACCGCTGGTAGCGGTG
GTTTTTTTGTTTGCAAGCAGCAGATTACGCGCAGAAAAAAAGGATCTCAAGAAGATCCTTTGATCTTTTC
TACGGGGTCTGACGCTCAGTGGAACGAAAACTCACGTTAAGGGATTTTGGTCATGAGATTATCAAAAAGG
ATCTTCACCTAGATCCTTTTAAATTAAAAATGAAGTTTTAAATCAATCTAAAGTATATATGAGTAAACTT
GGTCTGACAGTTACCAATGCTTAATCAGTGAGGCACCTATCTCAGCGATCTGTCTATTTCGTTCATCCAT
AGTTGCCTGACTCCCCGTCGTGTAGATAACTACGATACGGGAGGGCTTACCATCTGGCCCCAGTGCTGCA
ATGATACCGCGAGACCCACGCTCACCGGCTCCAGATTTATCAGCAATAAACCAGCCAGCCGGAAGGGCCG
AGCGCAGAAGTGGTCCTGCAACTTTATCCGCCTCCATCCAGTCTATTAATTGTTGCCGGGAAGCTAGAGT
AAGTAGTTCGCCAGTTAATAGTTTGCGCAACGTTGTTGCCATTGCTACAGGCATCGTGGTGTCACGCTCG
TCGTTTGGTATGGCTTCATTCAGCTCCGGTTCCCAACGATCAAGGCGAGTTACATGATCCCCCATGTTGT
GCAAAAAAGCGGTTAGCTCCTTCGGTCCTCCGATCGTTGTCAGAAGTAAGTTGGCCGCAGTGTTATCACT
CATGGTTATGGCAGCACTGCATAATTCTCTTACTGTCATGCCATCCGTAAGATGCTTTTCTGTGACTGGT
GAGTACTCAACCAAGTCATTCTGAGAATAGTGTATGCGGCGACCGAGTTGCTCTTGCCCGGCGTCAATAC
GGGATAATACCGCGCCACATAGCAGAACTTTAAAAGTGCTCATCATTGGAAAACGTTCTTCGGGGCGAAA
ACTCTCAAGGATCTTACCGCTGTTGAGATCCAGTTCGATGTAACCCACTCGTGCACCCAACTGATCTTCA
GCATCTTTTACTTTCACCAGCGTTTCTGGGTGAGCAAAAACAGGAAGGCAAAATGCCGCAAAAAAGGGAA
TAAGGGCGACACGGAAATGTTGAATACTCATACTCTTCCTTTTTCAATATTATTGAAGCATTTATCAGGG
TTATTGTCTCATGAGCGGATACATATTTGAATGTATTTAGAAAAATAAACAAATAGGGGTTCCGCGCACA
TTTCCCCGAAAAGTGCCACCTGACGTCG
Features (pLannotate 1.2.2; 23 found; start..end, strand, type, name):
     27..79      -  misc_feature   bom (fragment): basis of mobility region from pBR322
    234..613     +  enhancer       CMV enhancer: human cytomegalovirus immediate early enhancer
    614..817     +  promoter       CMV promoter: human cytomegalovirus (CMV) immediate early promoter
    819..838     +  promoter       PLtetO-1 promoter (fragment): modified phage lambda PL promoter with tet operator sites (Lutz and Bujard, 1997)
    840..859     +  promoter       PLtetO-1 promoter (fragment): modified phage lambda PL promoter with tet operator sites (Lutz and Bujard, 1997)
    867..900     +  promoter       TRE3GV promoter (fragment): 3rd-generation Tet-responsive promoter that can be activated by binding of Tet-On® 3G, optimized for retroviral and lentiviral vectors
    989..1012    +  CDS            Twin-Strep-tag (fragment): two Strep-Tag®II moieties connected by a linker for enhanced binding to Strep-Tactin®, an engineered form of streptavidin (Schmidt et al., 2013)
   1083..2483    +  CDS            ORF68: UL32_HHV8P - Protein inferred from homology: Swiss-Prot protein existence level 3. Plays a role in efficient localization of neo-synthesized capsids to nuclear replication compartments, thereby controlling cleavage and packaging of virus genomic DNA. From Human herpesvirus 8 type P (isolate GK18) (HHV-8) (Kaposi's sarcoma-associated herpesvirus).
   2529..2753    +  polyA_signal   bGH poly(A) signal: bovine growth hormone polyadenylation signal
   2757..2778    +  promoter       SV40 promoter (fragment): SV40 enhancer and early promoter
   2799..3227    +  rep_origin     f1 ori (sequence partly withheld): f1 bacteriophage origin of replication; arrow indicates direction of (+) strand synthesis
   3241..3570    +  promoter       SV40 promoter: SV40 enhancer and early promoter
   3618..3665    +  promoter       EM7 promoter: synthetic bacterial promoter&nbsp
   3684..4058    +  CDS            BleoR: antibiotic-binding protein; Sh ble from Streptoalloteichus hindustanus; confers resistance to bleomycin, phleomycin, and Zeocin™
   4068..4193    +  CDS            ble (fragment): BLE_KLEPN - Experimental evidence at protein level: Swiss-Prot protein existence level 1. Binding protein with a strong affinity to the bleomycin family of antibiotics. Binds to CL990; an antimitotic-antibiotic compound. From Klebsiella pneumoniae.
   4188..4309    +  polyA_signal   SV40 poly(A) signal: SV40 polyadenylation signal
   4382..4398    -  protein_bind   lac operator: The lac repressor binds to the lac operator to inhibit transcription in E. coli. This inhibition can be relieved by adding lactose or isopropyl-β-D-thiogalactopyranoside (IPTG). lac repressor encoded by lacI
   4406..4436    -  promoter       lac promoter: promoter for the E. coli lac operon
   4451..4472    -  protein_bind   CAP binding site: CAP binding activates transcription in the presence of cAMP. E. coli catabolite activator protein
   4485..4577    -  CDS            lacI (fragment): lac repressor; lacI; The lac repressor binds to the lac operator to inhibit transcription in E. coli. This inhibition can be relieved by adding lactose or isopropyl-β-D-thiogalactopyranoside (IPTG).
   4760..5348    -  rep_origin     ori: high-copy-number ColE1/pMB1/pBR322/pUC origin of replication
   5519..6379    -  CDS            AmpR: β-lactamase; bla; confers resistance to ampicillin, carbenicillin, and related antibiotics
   6380..6484    -  promoter       AmpR promoter: bla
