[The description below was written by a language model from this plasmid's Addgene catalogue record and pLannotate feature annotations shown in this document.]
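Description:
pcDNA4/TO-2xStrep-ORF68 R14A/K310A is a mammalian expression plasmid of about 6.5 kb, built on the Invitrogen pcDNA4/TO backbone. It produces a mutant form of ORF68 from Kaposi's sarcoma-associated herpesvirus (KSHV, HHV-8). It is propagated in E. coli through a high-copy ColE1/pUC-type origin with ampicillin selection (AmpR under its own bla promoter), and it also carries an f1 origin. For selection in mammalian cells, a Sh ble (BleoR) gene confers Zeocin resistance. This gene sits behind tandem SV40 early and bacterial EM7 promoters and ends in an SV40 polyadenylation signal, so the same marker can in principle function in both hosts.

The expression cassette uses the human CMV immediate-early enhancer and promoter. Short tet operator matches lie immediately downstream; the annotation software labels them as PLtetO-1 and TRE3GV fragments. This is the characteristic pcDNA4/TO arrangement. Transcription is constitutive in ordinary cells but is repressed in cells that express the Tet repressor and induced there by tetracycline or doxycycline. The 1,401 bp ORF68 coding sequence follows, fused at its N terminus to a 2xStrep-Tag II supplied by the backbone, which allows affinity capture on Strep-Tactin resins and detection of the protein. A bovine growth hormone polyadenylation signal terminates the transcript. The insert carries alanine substitutions at R14 and K310.

ORF68 is the KSHV homolog of herpesviral UL32, annotated as functioning in cleavage and packaging of viral genomic DNA. The associated publication concerns a pentameric protein ring required for herpesviral packaging. The record does not state which property the double mutation is meant to disrupt, but the construct is suited to expressing and purifying the mutant for comparison with wild-type ORF68.
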