Addgene plasmid #162642: pcDNA4/TO-2xStrep-ORF68 R14A/K310A
Purpose: Expresses N-terminal 2x-Strep-tagged ORF68 R14A/K310A in mammalian cells
Depositing lab: Britt Glaunsinger. Depositing organization: University of California, Berkeley. Publication: A pentameric protein ring with novel architecture is required for herpesviral packaging. Didychuk AL, Gates SN, Gardner MR, Strong LM, Martin A, Glaunsinger BA. Elife. 2021 Feb 8;10. pii: 62261. doi: 10.7554/eLife.62261. PubMed 33554858.
Backbone
  Vector backbone: pcDNA4/TO
  Backbone manufacturer: Invitrogen
  Backbone size w/o insert (bp): 5111
  Total vector size (bp): 6512
  Vector type: Mammalian Expression
  Selectable markers: Zeocin
Growth in bacteria
  Bacterial resistance: Ampicillin, 100 μg/mL
  Growth temperature: 37°C
  Growth strain: DH5alpha
  Copy number: High Copy
Gene/Insert
  Gene/Insert name: ORF68
  Species: KSHV (HHV-8)
  Insert size (bp): 1401
  Mutation: Amino acids R14 and K310 mutated to alanine
  Promoter: CMV
  Tag / fusion protein: N-terminal 2xStrep-Tag II (N terminal on backbone)
  Cloning method: Ligation Independent Cloning
  Sequencing primers: 5′ CGCAAATGGGCGGTAGGCGTG; 3′ ACAGTGGGAGTGGCACCTT
Terms and licenses: Academic/Nonprofit Terms; Industry Terms: Not Available to Industry
How to cite: pcDNA4/TO-2xStrep-ORF68 R14A/K310A was a gift from Britt Glaunsinger (Addgene plasmid # 162642 ; http://n2t.net/addgene:162642 ; RRID:Addgene_162642)
